>Addgene plasmid #193971 | RFP-PASS | addgene full sequence | sequence record 382243 | Addgene NGS Result
TAGTTATTAATAGTAATCAATTACGGGGTCATTAGTTCATAGCCCATATATGGAGTTCCGCGTTACATAA
CTTACGGTAAATGGCCCGCCTGGCTGACCGCCCAACGACCCCCGCCCATTGACGTCAATAATGACGTATG
TTCCCATAGTAACGCCAATAGGGACTTTCCATTGACGTCAATGGGTGGAGTATTTACGGTAAACTGCCCA
CTTGGCAGTACATCAAGTGTATCATATGCCAAGTACGCCCCCTATTGACGTCAATGACGGTAAATGGCCC
GCCTGGCATTATGCCCAGTACATGACCTTATGGGACTTTCCTACTTGGCAGTACATCTACGTATTAGTCA
TCGCTATTACCATGGTGATGCGGTTTTGGCAGTACATCAATGGGCGTGGATAGCGGTTTGACTCACGGGG
ATTTCCAAGTCTCCACCCCATTGACGTCAATGGGAGTTTGTTTTGGCACCAAAATCAACGGGACTTTCCA
AAATGTCGTAACAACTCCGCCCCATTGACGCAAATGGGCGGTAGGCGTGTACGGTGGGAGGTCTATATAA
GCAGAGCTGGTTTAGTGAACCGTCAGATCCGCTAGCCACCATGCATCACCATCACCATCACGGGGCCTCC
TCCGAGGACGTCATCAAGGAGTTCATGCGCTTCAAGGTGCGCATGGAGGGCTCCGTGAACGGCCACGAGT
TCGAGATCGAGGGCGAGGGCGAGGGCCGCCCCTACGAGGGCACCCAGACCGCCAAGCTGAAGGTGACCAA
GGGCGGCCCCCTGCCCTTCGCCTGGGACATCCTGTCCCCTCAGTTCCAGTACGGCTCCAAGGCCTACGTG
AAGCACCCCGCCGACATCCCCGACTACTTGAAGCTGTCCTTCCCCGAGGGCTTCAAGTGGGAGCGCGTGA
TGAACTTCGAGGACGGCGGCGTGGTGACCGTGACCCAGGACTCCTCCCTGCAGGACGGCGAGTTCATCTA
CAAGGTGAAGCTGCGCGGCACCAACTTCCCCTCCGACGGCCCCGTAATGCAGAAGAAGACCATGGGCTGG
GAGGCCTCCACCGAGCGGATGTACCCCGAGGACGGCGCCCTGAAGGGCGAGATCAAGATGAGGCTGAAGC
TGAAGGACGGCGGCCACTACGACGCCGAGGTCAAGACCACCTACATGGCCAAGAAGCCCGTGCAGCTGCC
CGGCGCCTACAAGACCGACATCAAGCTGGACATCACCTCCCACAACGAGGACTACACCATCGTGGAACAG
TACGAGCGCGCCGAGGGCCGCCACTCCACCGGCGCCAGATCTCGAGCGAACAGCAATGAATTAGCCTTGA
AATTAGCAGGTCTTGATATCAACAAGACAGAATCTAGAATGGACAATTGTTCAGGAAGCAGAAGACGTGA
TAGGCTACATGTGAAGCTTAAATCCTTGAGGAATAAAATCCACAAACAACTTCACCCAAACTGTCGGTTC
GATGACGCCACTAAGACTAGTTAAGGATCCACCGGATCTAGATAACTGATCATAATCAGCCATACCACAT
TTGTAGAGGTTTTACTTGCTTTAAAAAACCTCCCACACCTCCCCCTGAACCTGAAACATAAAATGAATGC
AATTGTTGTTGTTAACTTGTTTATTGCAGCTTATAATGGTTACAAATAAAGCAATAGCATCACAAATTTC
ACAAATAAAGCATTTTTTTCACTGCATTCTAGTTGTGGTTTGTCCAAACTCATCAATGTATCTTAACGCG
TAAATTGTAAGCGTTAATATTTTGTTAAAATTCGCGTTAAATTTTTGTTAAATCAGCTCATTTTTTAACC
AATAGGCCGAAATCGGCAAAATCCCTTATAAATCAAAAGAATAGACCGAGATAGGGT
[37 nt withheld, positions 1878-1914]
AAAGAACGTGGACTCCAACGTCAAAGG
[49 nt withheld, positions 1942-1990]
T
[91 nt withheld, positions 1992-2082]
G
[124 nt withheld, positions 2084-2207]
CAGGTGGCACTTTTCGGGGAAATGTGCGCGGAACCCCTATTTGTTTATTTTTCTAAATACATTCAAATAT
GTATCCGCTCATGAGACAATAACCCTGATAAATGCTTCAATAATATTGAAAAAGGAAGAGTCCTGAGGCG
GAAAGAACCAGCTGTGGAATGTGTGTCAGTTAGGGTGTGGAAAGTCCCCAGGCTCCCCAGCAGGCAGAAG
TATGCAAAGCATGCATCTCAATTAGTCAGCAACCAGGTGTGGAAAGTCCCCAGGCTCCCCAGCAGGCAGA
AGTATGCAAAGCATGCATCTCAATTAGTCAGCAACCATAGTCCCGCCCCTAACTCCGCCCATCCCGCCCC
TAACTCCGCCCAGTTCCGCCCATTCTCCGCCCCATGGCTGACTAATTTTTTTTATTTATGCAGAGGCCGA
GGCCGCCTCGGCCTCTGAGCTATTCCAGAAGTAGTGAGGAGGCTTTTTTGGAGGCCTAGGCTTTTGCAAA
GATCGATCAAGAGACAGGATGAGGATCGTTTCGCATGATTGAACAAGATGGATTGCACGCAGGTTCTCCG
GCCGCTTGGGTGGAGAGGCTATTCGGCTATGACTGGGCACAACAGACAATCGGCTGCTCTGATGCCGCCG
TGTTCCGGCTGTCAGCGCAGGGGCGCCCGGTTCTTTTTGTCAAGACCGACCTGTCCGGTGCCCTGAATGA
ACTGCAAGACGAGGCAGCGCGGCTATCGTGGCTGGCCACGACGGGCGTTCCTTGCGCAGCTGTGCTCGAC
GTTGTCACTGAAGCGGGAAGGGACTGGCTGCTATTGGGCGAAGTGCCGGGGCAGGATCTCCTGTCATCTC
ACCTTGCTCCTGCCGAGAAAGTATCCATCATGGCTGATGCAATGCGGCGGCTGCATACGCTTGATCCGGC
TACCTGCCCATTCGACCACCAAGCGAAACATCGCATCGAGCGAGCACGTACTCGGATGGAAGCCGGTCTT
GTCGATCAGGATGATCTGGACGAAGAGCATCAGGGGCTCGCGCCAGCCGAACTGTTCGCCAGGCTCAAGG
CGAGCATGCCCGACGGCGAGGATCTCGTCGTGACCCATGGCGATGCCTGCTTGCCGAATATCATGGTGGA
AAATGGCCGCTTTTCTGGATTCATCGACTGTGGCCGGCTGGGTGTGGCGGACCGCTATCAGGACATAGCG
TTGGCTACCCGTGATATTGCTGAAGAGCTTGGCGGCGAATGGGCTGACCGCTTCCTCGTGCTTTACGGTA
TCGCCGCTCCCGATTCGCAGCGCATCGCCTTCTATCGCCTTCTTGACGAGTTCTTCTGAGCGGGACTCTG
GGGTTCGAAATGACCGACCAAGCGACGCCCAACCTGCCATCACGAGATTTCGATTCCACCGCCGCCTTCT
ATGAAAGGTTGGGCTTCGGAATCGTTTTCCGGGACGCCGGCTGGATGATCCTCCAGCGCGGGGATCTCAT
GCTGGAGTTCTTCGCCCACCCTAGGGGGAGGCTAACTGAAACACGGAAGGAGACAATACCGGAAGGAACC
CGCGCTATGACGGCAATAAAAAGACAGAATAAAACGCACGGTGTTGGGTCGTTTGTTCATAAACGCGGGG
TTCGGTCCCAGGGCTGGCACTCTGTCGATACCCCACCGAGACCCCATTGGGGCCAATACGCCCGCGTTTC
TTCCTTTTCCCCACCCCACCCCCCAAGTTCGGGTGAAGGCCCAGGGCTCGCAGCCAACGTCGGGGCGGCA
GGCCCTGCCATAGCCTCAGGTTACTCATATATACTTTAGATTGATTTAAAACTTCATTTTTAATTTAAAA
GGATCTAGGTGAAGATCCTTTTTGATAATCTCATGACCAAAATCCCTTAACGTGAGTTTTCGTTCCACTG
AGCGTCAGACCCCGTAGAAAAGATCAAAGGATCTTCTTGAGATCCTTTTTTTCTGCGCGTAATCTGCTGC
TTGCAAACAAAAAAACCACCGCTACCAGCGGTGGTTTGTTTGCCGGATCAAGAGCTACCAACTCTTTTTC
CGAAGGTAACTGGCTTCAGCAGAGCGCAGATACCAAATACTGTTCTTCTAGTGTAGCCGTAGTTAGGCCA
CCACTTCAAGAACTCTGTAGCACCGCCTACATACCTCGCTCTGCTAATCCTGTTACCAGTGGCTGCTGCC
AGTGGCGATAAGTCGTGTCTTACCGGGTTGGACTCAAGACGATAGTTACCGGATAAGGCGCAGCGGTCGG
GCTGAACGGGGGGTTCGTGCACACAGCCCAGCTTGGAGCGAACGACCTACACCGAACTGAGATACCTACA
GCGTGAGCTATGAGAAAGCGCCACGCTTCCCGAAGGGAGAAAGGCGGACAGGTATCCGGTAAGCGGCAGG
GTCGGAACAGGAGAGCGCACGAGGGAGCTTCCAGGGGGAAACGCCTGGTATCTTTATAGTCCTGTCGGGT
TTCGCCACCTCTGACTTGAGCGTCGATTTTTGTGATGCTCGTCAGGGGGGCGGAGCCTATGGAAAAACGC
CAGCAACGCGGCCTTTTTACGGTTCCTGGCCTTTTGCTGGCCTTTTGCTCACATGTTCTTTCCTGCGTTA
TCCCCTGATTCTGTGGATAACCGTATTACCGCCATGCAT
Features (pLannotate 1.2.2; 16 found; start..end, strand, type, name):
     61..364     +  enhancer       CMV enhancer: human cytomegalovirus immediate early enhancer
    365..568     +  promoter       CMV promoter: human cytomegalovirus (CMV) immediate early promoter
    604..621     +  CDS            7xHis (fragment): 6xHis affinity tag
    625..1296    +  CDS            mRFP1: mRFP1 is a basic (constitutively fluorescent) red fluorescent protein published in 2002, derived from Discosoma sp.. It is reported to be a somewhat slowly-maturing monomer with low acid sensitivity.
   1309..1374    +  CDS            PKIA (fragment): IPKA_BOVIN - Experimental evidence at protein level: Swiss-Prot protein existence level 1. Extremely potent competitive inhibitor of cAMP-dependent protein kinase activity, this protein interacts with the catalytic subunit of the enzyme after the cAMP-induced dissociation of its regulatory chains. From Bos taurus (Bovine).
   1366..1491    +  CDS            SPO20 (fragment): SPO20_YEAST - Experimental evidence at protein level: Swiss-Prot protein existence level 1. Required to maintain the prospore membrane to the nucleus during sporulation in order to capture the daughter nuclei and form the spores. Mediates the fusion of exocytic vesicles with the plasma membrane during sporulation through its interactions with the t-SNARE SSO1 and v-SNARE SNC2. From Saccharomyces cerevisiae (strain ATCC 204508 / S288c) (Baker's yeast).
   1517..1601    +  CDS            large T antigen (fragment): large T antigen from SV40 (simian virus 40)
   1624..1745    +  polyA_signal   SV40 poly(A) signal: SV40 polyadenylation signal
   1779..2207    -  rep_origin     f1 ori (sequence partly withheld): f1 bacteriophage origin of replication; arrow indicates direction of (+) strand synthesis
   2234..2338    +  promoter       AmpR promoter: bla
   2340..2697    +  promoter       SV40 promoter: SV40 enhancer and early promoter
   2732..3526    +  CDS            NeoR/KanR: aminoglycoside phosphotransferase from Tn5; aph(3')-II (or nptII); confers resistance to neomycin, kanamycin, and G418 (Geneticin®)
   3547..3699    +  CDS            ble (fragment): BLE_KLEPN - Experimental evidence at protein level: Swiss-Prot protein existence level 1. Binding protein with a strong affinity to the bleomycin family of antibiotics. Binds to CL990; an antimitotic-antibiotic compound. From Klebsiella pneumoniae.
   3758..3805    +  polyA_signal   HSV TK poly(A) signal: herpes simplex virus thymidine kinase polyadenylation signal (Cole and Stacy, 1985)
   3896..3912    -  polyA_signal   bGH poly(A) signal (fragment): bovine growth hormone polyadenylation signal
   4134..4722    +  rep_origin     ori: high-copy-number ColE1/pMB1/pBR322/pUC origin of replication
