[The description below was written by a language model from this plasmid's Addgene catalogue record and pLannotate feature annotations shown in this document.]
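Description:
RFP-PASS is a mammalian expression plasmid of 4,836 bp built on the pEGFP-C1 backbone. It encodes a red fluorescent biosensor for the signalling lipid phosphatidic acid (PA); PASS stands for "phosphatidic acid biosensor with superior sensitivity". It is propagated in E. coli from a high-copy ColE1/pUC-type origin under kanamycin selection. The single NeoR/KanR gene (Tn5 aminoglycoside phosphotransferase) sits behind both a bacterial bla-type promoter and the SV40 enhancer/early promoter and is terminated by the HSV TK polyadenylation signal. It therefore confers kanamycin resistance in bacteria and can support G418 selection in mammalian cells. An f1 origin is also present. The short ble, bGH poly(A) and SV40 large T antigen fragments in the annotation are most likely backbone remnants picked up by automated matching rather than functional parts.

The sensor is driven by the CMV immediate-early enhancer and promoter and terminated by the SV40 poly(A) signal. In the feature table, the EGFP of the parental vector appears to have been replaced by mRFP1, a monomeric red fluorescent protein, preceded by a short His tag. Downstream of mRFP1 lie a small fragment matching the protein kinase inhibitor PKIA and then a fragment of the yeast sporulation protein Spo20. Spo20 is generally known as the source of a PA-binding domain, and PKI as the source of a nuclear export signal that would keep a probe cytoplasmic. The record itself does not spell out these roles, describing the insert only as a synthetic PA biosensor, and the cloning sites are unknown. The stated use is monitoring PA production in cells, presumably by following relocalisation of the red fluorescence to PA-containing membranes.
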