Addgene plasmid #193971: RFP-PASS
Purpose: Monitoring the production of phosphatidic acid with RFP-PASS (phosphatidic acid biosensor with superior sensitivity)
Depositing lab: Guangwei Du. Publication: Temporal production of the signaling lipid phosphatidic acid by phospholipase D2 determines the output of extracellular signal-regulated kinase signaling in cancer cells. Zhang F, Wang Z, Lu M, Yonekubo Y, Liang X, Zhang Y, Wu P, Zhou Y, Grinstein S, Hancock JF, Du G. Mol Cell Biol. 2014 Jan;34(1):84-95. doi: 10.1128/MCB.00987-13. Epub 2013 Oct 28. PubMed 24164897.
Backbone
  Vector backbone: pEGFP-C1
  Total vector size (bp): 4836
  Vector type: Mammalian Expression
Growth in bacteria
  Bacterial resistance: Kanamycin, 50 μg/mL
  Growth temperature: 37°C
  Growth strain: DH5alpha
  Copy number: High Copy
Gene/Insert
  Gene/Insert name: PA biosenor
  Species: Synthetic
  Promoter: CMV
  Cloning method: Restriction Enzyme; 5′ cloning site unknown (unknown if destroyed); 3′ cloning site unknown (unknown if destroyed)
  Sequencing primers: 5′ n/a
Terms and licenses: Academic/Nonprofit Terms; Industry Terms: Not Available to Industry
How to cite: RFP-PASS was a gift from Guangwei Du (Addgene plasmid # 193971 ; http://n2t.net/addgene:193971 ; RRID:Addgene_193971)
